>Addgene plasmid #217193 | pCMV-Tigger2f | addgene full sequence | sequence record 444345 | Addgene NGS Result
GACATTGATTATTGACTAGTTATTAATAGTAATCAATTACGGGGTCATTAGTTCATAGCCCATATATGGA
GTTCCGCGTTACATAACTTACGGTAAATGGCCCGCCTGGCTGACCGCCCAACGACCCCCGCCCATTGACG
TCAATAATGACGTATGTTCCCATAGTAACGCCAATAGGGACTTTCCATTGACGTCAATGGGTGGAGTATT
TACGGTAAACTGCCCACTTGGCAGTACATCAAGTGTATCATATGCCAAGTACGCCCCCTATTGACGTCAA
TGACGGTAAATGGCCCGCCTGGCATTATGCCCAGTACATGACCTTATGGGACTTTCCTACTTGGCAGTAC
ATCTACGTATTAGTCATCGCTATTACCATGGTGATGCGGTTTTGGCAGTACATCAATGGGCGTGGATAGC
GGTTTGACTCACGGGGATTTCCAAGTCTCCACCCCATTGACGTCAATGGGAGTTTGTTTTGGCACCAAAA
TCAACGGGACTTTCCAAAATGTCGTAACAACTCCGCCCCATTGACGCAAATGGGCGGTAGGCGTGTACGG
TGGGAGGTCTATATAAGCAGAGCTCTCTGGCTAACTAGAGAACCCACTGCTTACTGGCTTATCGAAATTA
ATACGACTCACTATAGGGAGACCCAAGCTTGGTACCGAGCTCGGATCCACTAGTAACGGCCGCCAGTGTG
CTGGAATTCGCCGCCACCATGGGTCCTATTCGTAGCGCAACCAGCGATGCAGGTAGCGCGCCTAAAAAAC
AGCGCAAAGTGATGACCCTGCAGGAAAAGGTGGAGCTGCTGGACATGTATCATCGCCTGCGTAGCGCAGC
AGCAGTTGCACGCCACTTTAAGATTAACGAAAGCAGCGTGCGCACCACCGTGAAAAAAGAGAAAGAAATC
CGCGAAGCGGTTGCAGCAGCAACCCCTGCAGGTGCGAAAACCTTACATTTCCTGCGCAACACCTTTCTGA
GCCGCATTGAAAACGCCGCCTTTATGTGGGTGCAGGACTGCTATAAAAAAGGCATTCCGATTGACAGCAA
CATGATTCGCGAGAAGGCGAAAAGCCTGTATGACAACCTGAAACAGAAAGAGGGCGAAGGTAGCAAAGCG
GGCGAGTTCAACGCAAGCAAAGGCTGGTTCGATAACTTTCGCAAACGCTTTGGCCTGAAAAACGTGAAAA
TCACCGGCGAAGCAGCGTCAGCAGATCAAGAAGCGGCCGACGAATTTCCTGATGCGATCAAGAAGATTAT
TGAGGAGAAGGGCTACTTACCGGAACAGGTGTTTAACGCGGACGAAAGCGCGCTGTTTTGGCGCAAAAAG
ATGCCGCAGCGCACCTTCATTAGCAAAGAAGAAAAGCGCGCGCCTGGTTTCAAAGCAGGCCGCGATCGCT
TAACCCTGCTGTTTTGCGCAAACGCCGTGGGCTTTATGATTCGCACCGCGCTGATTTATAAAGCGGCCAA
CCCTCGTGCACTGAAAGGCAAAGATAAGCATCAGCTGCCTGTGTTTTGGCTGTATAACAAGAAGGCCTGG
ACCACCCGTACTCTGTTTCTGGACTGGTTCCATCGCTGCTTTGTGCCTGAGGTGCGCAAATATCTGGCGA
GCAAAGGCCTGCCGTTTAAAGTGCTGCTGATTCTGGATAACGCGCCTGGTCATCCGGAGCCTCATGAATT
TAACACCGAGGGCGTGGAGGTTGTGTACTTACCGCCTAACACCACCAGCCTGATCCAGCCTCTGGATCAG
GGTGTGATCCGCACCTTTAAGGCCCATTACACCCGCTACAGCATGGAACGCATCGTGAACGCGATGGAAG
AAAACCCGGATCGCGAGAACATTATGAAAGTGTGGAAGGACTATACCATTGAGGACGCGATCATTGTGAT
CGAAAAGGCGATGAAGGCGATCAAACCTGAAACCATCAACAGCTGCTGGCGCAAACTGTGCCCTGATGTG
GTGCATGATTTCACCGGCTTTACCACCGAACCGATCAAAGAAATCATGAAGGAGATCGTGGACATGGCCA
AAAAAGTGGGCGGCGAAGGCTTCCAGGATATGGATCTGGGCGAAATTCAGGAACTGATTGATACCACCCC
GGAAGAACTGACCGAAGATGACCTGATGGAGATGAGCGCCAGCGAACCTGTTCCGGACGATGAAGAAGAA
GACGTGGAAGAAGCCGTGCCGGAGAATAAGCTGACCCTGGATAACCTGGCCGAAGGCTTTCGCCTGTTTA
AGACCGCGTTCGACTTTTTTTATGACATGGACCCTAGCATGATCCGCGCGCTGAAACTGAAACAGACCGT
GGAGGAGGGCTTAGTTCCGTATCGCAACATTTTCCGCGAGATGAAAAAGCAGAAAAGCCAGACCGAGATC
ACCATGTACTTCCATAAAGTGACCCTGAGCGTTCCTGCGTCACCTGCGAGCCCTTCAACTAGCAGCACCT
CAAGCGCATCAGCGACTCCTGAAACCGCACGTCCTACCCCTCCTTTACCTCCTCCTCCTCAACCTACCCA
GCGCGAAGATGATGAAGATGAAGACCTGTACGATGATCCGCTGCCTCTGAACGAGTAATGAGCGGCCGCT
CGAGCATGCATCTAGAGGGCCCTATTCTATAGTGTCACCTAAATGCTAGAGCTCGCTGATCAGCCTCGAC
TGTGCCTTCTAGTTGCCAGCCATCTGTTGTTTGCCCCTCCCCCGTGCCTTCCTTGACCCTGGAAGGTGCC
ACTCCCACTGTCCTTTCCTAATAAAATGAGGAAATTGCATCGCATTGTCTGAGTAGGTGTCATTCTATTC
TGGGGGGTGGGGTGGGGCAGGACAGCAAGGGGGAGGATTGGGAAGACAATAGCAGGCATGCTGGGGATGC
GGTGGGCTCTATGGCTTCTGAGGCGGAAAGAACCAGCTGGGGCTCTAGGGGGTATCCCC
[124 nt withheld, positions 2930-3053]
C
[91 nt withheld, positions 3055-3145]
A
[49 nt withheld, positions 3147-3195]
CCTTTGACGTTGGAGTCCACGTTCTTT
[37 nt withheld, positions 3223-3259]
ACCCTATCTCGGTCTATTCTTTTGATTTATAAGGGATTTTGCCGATTTCGGCCTATTGGTTAAAAAATGA
GCTGATTTAACAAAAATTTAACGCGAATTAATTCTGTGGAATGTGTGTCAGTTAGGGTGTGGAAAGTCCC
CAGGCTCCCCAGCAGGCAGAAGTATGCAAAGCATGCATCTCAATTAGTCAGCAACCAGGTGTGGAAAGTC
CCCAGGCTCCCCAGCAGGCAGAAGTATGCAAAGCATGCATCTCAATTAGTCAGCAACCATAGTCCCGCCC
CTAACTCCGCCCATCCCGCCCCTAACTCCGCCCAGTTCCGCCCATTCTCCGCCCCATGGCTGACTAATTT
TTTTTATTTATGCAGAGGCCGAGGCCGCCTCTGCCTCTGAGCTATTCCAGAAGTAGTGAGGAGGCTTTTT
TGGAGGCCTAGGCTTTTGCAAAAAGCTCCCCGAAATGACCGACCAAGCGACGCCCAACCTGCCATCACGA
GATTTCGATTCCACCGCCGCCTTCTATGAAAGGTTGGGCTTCGGAATCGTTTTCCGGGACGCCGGCTGGA
TGATCCTCCAGCGCGGGGATCTCATGCTGGAGTTCTTCGCCCACCCCAACTTGTTTATTGCAGCTTATAA
TGGTTACAAATAAAGCAATAGCATCACAAATTTCACAAATAAAGCATTTTTTTCACTGCATTCTAGTTGT
GGTTTGTCCAAACTCATCAATGTATCTTATCATGTCTGTATACCGTCGACCTCTAGCTAGAGCTTGGCGT
AATCATGGTCATAGCTGTTTCCTGTGTGAAATTGTTATCCGCTCACAATTCCACACAACATACGAGCCGG
AAGCATAAAGTGTAAAGCCTGGGGTGCCTAATGAGTGAGCTAACTCACATTAATTGCGTTGCGCTCACTG
CCCGCTTTCCAGTCGGGAAACCTGTCGTGCCAGCTGCATTAATGAATCGGCCAACGCGCGGGGAGAGGCG
GTTTGCGTATTGGGCGCTCTTCCGCTTCCTCGCTCACTGACTCGCTGCGCTCGGTCGTTCGGCTGCGGCG
AGCGGTATCAGCTCACTCAAAGGCGGTAATACGGTTATCCACAGAATCAGGGGATAACGCAGGAAAGAAC
ATGTGAGCAAAAGGCCAGCAAAAGGCCAGGAACCGTAAAAAGGCCGCGTTGCTGGCGTTTTTCCATAGGC
TCCGCCCCCCTGACGAGCATCACAAAAATCGACGCTCAAGTCAGAGGTGGCGAAACCCGACAGGACTATA
AAGATACCAGGCGTTTCCCCCTGGAAGCTCCCTCGTGCGCTCTCCTGTTCCGACCCTGCCGCTTACCGGA
TACCTGTCCGCCTTTCTCCCTTCGGGAAGCGTGGCGCTTTCTCATAGCTCACGCTGTAGGTATCTCAGTT
CGGTGTAGGTCGTTCGCTCCAAGCTGGGCTGTGTGCACGAACCCCCCGTTCAGCCCGACCGCTGCGCCTT
ATCCGGTAACTATCGTCTTGAGTCCAACCCGGTAAGACACGACTTATCGCCACTGGCAGCAGCCACTGGT
AACAGGATTAGCAGAGCGAGGTATGTAGGCGGTGCTACAGAGTTCTTGAAGTGGTGGCCTAACTACGGCT
ACACTAGAAGAACAGTATTTGGTATCTGCGCTCTGCTGAAGCCAGTTACCTTCGGAAAAAGAGTTGGTAG
CTCTTGATCCGGCAAACAAACCACCGCTGGTAGCGGTGGTTTTTTTGTTTGCAAGCAGCAGATTACGCGC
AGAAAAAAAGGATCTCAAGAAGATCCTTTGATCTTTTCTACGGGGTCTGACGCTCAGTGGAACGAAAACT
CACGTTAAGGGATTTTGGTCATGAGATTATCAAAAAGGATCTTCACCTAGATCCTTTTAAATTAAAAATG
AAGTTTTAAATCAATCTAAAGTATATATGAGTAAACTTGGTCTGACAGTTACCAATGCTTAATCAGTGAG
GCACCTATCTCAGCGATCTGTCTATTTCGTTCATCCATAGTTGCCTGACTCCCCGTCGTGTAGATAACTA
CGATACGGGAGGGCTTACCATCTGGCCCCAGTGCTGCAATGATACCGCGAGACCCACGCTCACCGGCTCC
AGATTTATCAGCAATAAACCAGCCAGCCGGAAGGGCCGAGCGCAGAAGTGGTCCTGCAACTTTATCCGCC
TCCATCCAGTCTATTAATTGTTGCCGGGAAGCTAGAGTAAGTAGTTCGCCAGTTAATAGTTTGCGCAACG
TTGTTGCCATTGCTACAGGCATCGTGGTGTCACGCTCGTCGTTTGGTATGGCTTCATTCAGCTCCGGTTC
CCAACGATCAAGGCGAGTTACATGATCCCCCATGTTGTGCAAAAAAGCGGTTAGCTCCTTCGGTCCTCCG
ATCGTTGTCAGAAGTAAGTTGGCCGCAGTGTTATCACTCATGGTTATGGCAGCACTGCATAATTCTCTTA
CTGTCATGCCATCCGTAAGATGCTTTTCTGTGACTGGTGAGTACTCAACCAAGTCATTCTGAGAATAGTG
TATGCGGCGACCGAGTTGCTCTTGCCCGGCGTCAATACGGGATAATACCGCGCCACATAGCAGAACTTTA
AAAGTGCTCATCATTGGAAAACGTTCTTCGGGGCGAAAACTCTCAAGGATCTTACCGCTGTTGAGATCCA
GTTCGATGTAACCCACTCGTGCACCCAACTGATCTTCAGCATCTTTTACTTTCACCAGCGTTTCTGGGTG
AGCAAAAACAGGAAGGCAAAATGCCGCAAAAAAGGGAATAAGGGCGACACGGAAATGTTGAATACTCATA
CTCTTCCTTTTTCAATATTATTGAAGCATTTATCAGGGTTATTGTCTCATGAGCGGATACATATTTGAAT
GTATTTAGAAAAATAAACAAATAGGGGTTCCGCGCACATTTCCCCGAAAAGTGCCACCTGACGTCGACGG
ATCGGGAGATCTCCCGATCCCCTATGGTGCACTCTCAGTACAATCTGCTCTGATGCCGCATAGTTAAGCC
AGTATCTGCTCCCTGCTTGTGTGTTGGAGGTCGCTGAGTAGTGCGCGAGCAAAATTTAAGCTACAACAAG
GCAAGGCTTGACCGACAATTGCATGAAGAATCTGCTTAGGGTTAGGCGTTTTGCGCTGCTTCGCGATGTA
CGGGCCAGATATACGCGTT
Features (pLannotate 1.2.2; 20 found; start..end, strand, type, name):
      1..380     +  enhancer       CMV enhancer: human cytomegalovirus immediate early enhancer
    381..584     +  promoter       CMV promoter: human cytomegalovirus (CMV) immediate early promoter
    580..613     +  LTR            5' LTR (truncated) (fragment): truncated 5' long terminal repeat (LTR) from HIV-1
    629..647     +  promoter       T7 promoter: promoter for bacteriophage T7 RNA polymerase
   1631..1647    +  CDS            BioEase™ tag (fragment): biotinylated sequence derived from the C-terminus of the α-subunit of Klebsiella pneumoniae oxaloacetate decarboxylase contains a unique biotinylation site
   2616..2634    -  promoter       SP6 promoter: promoter for bacteriophage SP6 RNA polymerase
   2660..2884    +  polyA_signal   bGH poly(A) signal: bovine growth hormone polyadenylation signal
   2888..2909    +  promoter       SV40 promoter (fragment): SV40 enhancer and early promoter
   2930..3358    +  rep_origin     f1 ori (sequence partly withheld): f1 bacteriophage origin of replication; arrow indicates direction of (+) strand synthesis
   3372..3701    +  promoter       SV40 promoter: SV40 enhancer and early promoter
   3714..3872    +  CDS            ble (fragment): BLE_KLEPN - Experimental evidence at protein level: Swiss-Prot protein existence level 1. Binding protein with a strong affinity to the bleomycin family of antibiotics. Binds to CL990; an antimitotic-antibiotic compound. From Klebsiella pneumoniae.
   3867..3988    +  polyA_signal   SV40 poly(A) signal: SV40 polyadenylation signal
   4061..4077    -  protein_bind   lac operator: The lac repressor binds to the lac operator to inhibit transcription in E. coli. This inhibition can be relieved by adding lactose or isopropyl-β-D-thiogalactopyranoside (IPTG). lac repressor encoded by lacI
   4085..4115    -  promoter       lac promoter: promoter for the E. coli lac operon
   4130..4151    -  protein_bind   CAP binding site: CAP binding activates transcription in the presence of cAMP. E. coli catabolite activator protein
   4164..4256    -  CDS            lacI (fragment): lac repressor; lacI; The lac repressor binds to the lac operator to inhibit transcription in E. coli. This inhibition can be relieved by adding lactose or isopropyl-β-D-thiogalactopyranoside (IPTG).
   4439..5027    -  rep_origin     ori: high-copy-number ColE1/pMB1/pBR322/pUC origin of replication
   5198..6058    -  CDS            AmpR: β-lactamase; bla; confers resistance to ampicillin, carbenicillin, and related antibiotics
   6059..6163    -  promoter       AmpR promoter: bla
   6222..6274    -  misc_feature   bom (fragment): basis of mobility region from pBR322
