[The description below was written by a language model from this plasmid's Addgene catalogue record and pLannotate feature annotations shown in this document.]
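Description:
pCMV-Tigger2f is a 6,428-nt mammalian expression plasmid built on a pCMV backbone to produce the Tigger2f transposase in cultured mammalian cells. It is maintained in E. coli as a high-copy plasmid through a ColE1/pUC-type origin and selected with ampicillin through a β-lactamase gene under its own promoter. An f1 phage origin is also present, and there are remnants of lac regulatory sequence (lac promoter, operator, CAP site and a lacI fragment) typical of this family of cloning vectors.

The expression cassette consists of the human cytomegalovirus immediate early enhancer and promoter, a T7 promoter just downstream, an unannotated stretch of roughly 2 kb, an antisense SP6 promoter and the bovine growth hormone polyadenylation signal. The automated annotation does not label the insert, but this interval is the position where the synthetic Tigger2f transposase coding sequence would lie. The short BioEase tag hit inside it and the small HIV-1 LTR fragment next to the CMV promoter are brief fragment matches and are probably incidental rather than functional elements. No epitope tag or reporter is recorded, and the cloning sites are listed as unknown.

Downstream, an SV40 early promoter and SV40 poly(A) signal flank only a short fragment of a bleomycin-resistance gene, so an intact mammalian selection marker does not appear to be present. The plasmid therefore seems suited to transient transfection. According to the record, it supplies the transposase from a CMV promoter and comes from a survey of DNA transposon activity in human cells for genome engineering. In such work it would presumably be paired with a separate donor carrying the matching transposon ends, although the record does not describe one.
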