Addgene plasmid #217193: pCMV-Tigger2f
Purpose: Mammalian expression vector for expression of Tigger2f transposase (CMV promoter)
Depositing lab: Yong E Zhang. Depositing organization: Institute of Zoology, Chinese Academy of Sciences. Publication: Heterologous survey of 130 DNA transposons in human cells highlights their functional divergence and expands the genome engineering toolbox. Zhang T, Tan S, Tang N, Li Y, Zhang C, Sun J, Guo Y, Gao H, Cai Y, Sun W, Wang C, Fu L, Ma H, Wu Y, Hu X, Zhang X, Gee P, Yan W, Zhao Y, Chen Q, Guo B, Wang H, Zhang YE. Cell. 2024 Jul 11;187(14):3741-3760.e30. doi: 10.1016/j.cell.2024.05.007. Epub 2024 Jun 5. PubMed 38843831.
Backbone
  Vector backbone: pCMV
  Vector type: Mammalian Expression
Growth in bacteria
  Bacterial resistance: Ampicillin, 100 μg/mL
  Growth temperature: 37°C
  Growth strain: DH5alpha
  Copy number: High Copy
Gene/Insert
  Gene/Insert name: Tigger2f transposase
  Species: Synthetic
  Cloning method: Restriction Enzyme; 5′ cloning site Unknown (unknown if destroyed); 3′ cloning site Unknown (unknown if destroyed)
Terms and licenses: Academic/Nonprofit Terms; Industry Terms: Not Available to Industry
How to cite: pCMV-Tigger2f was a gift from Yong E Zhang (Addgene plasmid # 217193 ; http://n2t.net/addgene:217193 ; RRID:Addgene_217193)
